>Addgene plasmid #80911 | pJPC12-ΔM13-mCherry-P/PM,5G6G-GFP | depositor full sequence | sequence record 152720 | pJPC12-ΔM13-mCherry-P/PM,5G6G-GFP sequence 6227 bps
TTTACGGTCTTTAAAAAGGCCGTAATATCCAGCTGAACGGTCTGGTTATAGGTACATTGAGCAACTGACT
GAAATGCCTCAAAATGTTCTTTACGATGCCATTGGGATATATCAACGGTGGTATATCCAGTGATTTTTTT
CTCCATTTTAGCTTCCTTAGCTCCTGAAAATCTCGATAACTCAAAAAATACGCCCGGTAGTGATCTTATT
TCATTATGGTGAAAGTTGGAACCTCTTACAAAAGGATCTAGGTGAAGATCCTTTTTGATAATCTCATGAG
CGGATACATATTTGAATGTATTTAGAAAAATAAACAAATAGGGGTTCCGCGCACATTTCCCCGAAAAGTG
CCACCTTCAGGCTGCGCAACTGTTGGGAAGGGCGATCGGTGCGGGCCTCTTCGCTATTACGCCAGCTGGC
GAAAGGGGGATGTGCTGCAAGGCGATTAAGTTGGGTAACGCCAGGGTTTTCCCAGTCACGACGTTGTAAA
ACGACGGCCAGTGAGCGCGCGTAATACGACTCACTATAGGGCGAATTGGGTACCGGGCCCCCCCTCGAGG
TCGACGGTATCGATAAGCTTGATATCGAATTCGTCTAGGGCGGCGGATTTGTCCTACTCAGGAGAGCGTT
CACCGACAAACAACAGATAAAACGAAAGGCCCAGTCTTTCGACTGAGCCTTTCGTTTTATTTGATGCCTC
TACTCGAGTTACTTGTACAGCTCGTCCATGCCGCCGGTGGAGTGGCGGCCCTCGGCGCGTTCGTACTGTT
CCACGATGGTGTAGTCCTCGTTGTGGGAGGTGATGTCCAACTTGATGTTGACGTTGTAGGCGCCGGGCAG
CTGCACGGGCTTCTTGGCCTTGTAGGTGGTCTTGACCTCAGCGTCGTAGTGGCCGCCGTCCTTCAGCTTC
AGCCTCTGCTTGATCTCGCCCTTCAGGGCGCCGTCCTCGGGGTACATCCGCTCGGAGGAGGCCTCCCAGC
CCATAGTCTTCTTCTGCATTACGGGGCCGTCGGAGGGGAAGTTGGTGCCGCGCAGCTTCACCTTGTAGAT
GAACTCGCCGTCCTGCAGGGAGGAGTCCTGGGTCACGGTCACCACGCCGCCGTCCTCGAAGTTCATCACG
CGCTCCCACTTGAAGCCCTCGGGGAAGGACAGCTTCAAGTAGTCGGGGATGTCGGCGGGGTGCTTCACGT
AGGCCTTGGAGCCGTACATGAACTGAGGGGACAGGATGTCCCAGGCGAAGGGCAGGGGGCCACCCTTGGT
CACCTTCAGCTTGGCGGTCTGGGTGCCCTCGTAGGGGCGGCCCTCGCCCTCGCCCTCGATCTCGAACTCG
TGGCCGTTCACGGAGCCCTCCATGTGCACCTTGAAGCGCATGAACTCCTTGATGATAGCCATGTTATCCT
CCTCGCCCTTGCTCACCATGAATTCTTTCTCCTCTTTGCAACCATTATCGGCGCCGCCGATAAAATAGTC
AACGGCGGCGCCGATAGATATTTATAAATAGTGGTGATAGATTTAACGTAAAGAGGAGAAATACTAGATG
CGTAAAGGCGAAGAACTGTTTACCGGTGTGGTTCCGATTCTGGTGGAACTGGACGGCGATGTTAATGGTC
ATAAATTCAGTGTTCGCGGCGAAGGTGAAGGCGATGCGACGAACGGCAAACTGACCCTGAAATTTATCTG
CACCACGGGTAAACTGCCGGTCCCGTGGCCGACGCTGGTGACCACGCTGACCTATGGCGTTCAATGTTTT
GCGCGTTACCCGGATCACATGAAACAGCACGACTTTTTCAAATCGGCCATGCCGGAAGGCTATGTGCAGG
AACGTACGATTAGCTTTAAAGACGATGGTACGTATAAAACCCGCGCGGAAGTGAAATTCGAAGGCGATAC
CCTGGTTAACCGTATCGAACTGAAAGGTATCGATTTCAAAGAAGACGGCAATATTCTGGGTCATAAACTG
GAATATAACTTCAATTCCCACAACGTGTACATCACCGCGGATAAACAGAAAAACGGCATTAAAGCCAATT
TCAAAATCCGCCATAATGTGGAAGATGGTAGCGTTCAGCTGGCCGACCACTATCAGCAAAACACGCCGAT
TGGTGATGGCCCGGTCCTGCTGCCGGACAATCACTACCTGAGTACCCAGTCCGTGCTGTCAAAAGATCCG
AACGAAAAACGTGACCACATGGTCCTGCTGGAATTTGTGACGGCTGCGGGTATCACCCACGGCATGGACG
AACTGTATAAATAACGCAAAAAACCCCGCTTCGGCGGGGTTTTTTCGCCTCGCTCACTGACTCGCTGCGC
TCGGTCGTTCGGCTGCGGCGAGCGGTATCAGCTCACTCAAAGGCGGTAATACGGTTATCCACAGAATCAG
GGGATAACGCAGGAAAGAACATGTGAGATCTCTACGGGTCGGATTTGAAGTCGTCTTGGTAGGAGGCAGC
CTGAATGGCGAATGCCGATGCCCTTGAGAGCCTTCAACCCAGTCAGCTCCTTCCGGTGGGCGCGGGGCAT
GACTATCGTCGCCGCACTTATGACTGTCTTCTTTATCATGCAACTCGTAGGACAGGGTGCCGGCAGCGCT
CTGGGTCATTTTCGGCGAGGACCGCTTTCGCTGGAGCGCGACGATGATCGGCCTGTCGCTTGCGGTATTC
GGAATCTTGCACGCCCTCGCTCAAGCCTTCGTCACTGGTCCCGCCACCAAACGTTTCGGCGAGAAGCAGG
CCATTATCGCCGGCATGGCGGCCGACGCGCTGGGCTACGTCTTGCTGGCGTTCGCGACGCGAGGCTGGAT
GGCCTTCCCCATTATGATTCTTCTCGCTTCCGGCGGCATCGGGATGCCCGCGTTGCAGGCCATGCTGTCC
AGGCAGGTAGATGACGACCATCAGGGACAGCTTCAAGGATCGCTCGCGGCTCTTACCAGCCTAACTTCGA
TCATTGGACCGCTGATCGTCACGGCGATTTATGCCGCCTCGGCGAGCACATGGAACGGGTTGGCATGGAT
TGTAGGCGCCGCCCTATACCTTGTCTGCCTCCCCGCGTTGCGTCGCGGTGCATGGAGCCGGGCCACCTCG
ACCTGAATGGAAGCCGGCGGCACCTCGCTAACGGATTCACCACTCCGCAGACCCGCCATAAAACGCCCTG
AGAAGCCCGTGACGGGCTTTTCTTGTATTATGGGTAGTTTCCTTGCATGAATCCATAAAAGGCGCCTGTA
GTGCCATTTACCCCCATTCACTGCCAGAGCCGTGAGCGCAGCGAACTGAATGTCACGAAAAAGACAGCGA
CTCAGGTGCCTGATGGTCGGAGACAAAAGGAATATTCAGCGATTTGCCCGAGCTTGCGAGGGTGCTACTT
AAGCCTTTAGGGTTTTAAGGTCTGTTTTGTAGAGGAGCAAACAGCGTTTGCGACATCCTTTTGTAATACT
GCGGAACTGACTAAAGTAGTGAGTTATACACAGGGCTGGGATCTATTCTTTTTATCTTTTTTTATTCTTT
CTTTATTCTATAAATTATAACCACTTGAATATAAACAAAAAAAACACACAAAGGTCTAGCGGAATTTACA
GAGGGTCTAGCAGAATTTACAAGTTTTCCAGCAAAGGTCTAGCAGAATTTACAGATACCCACAACTCAAA
GGAAAAGGACTAGTAATTATCATTGACTAGCCCATCTCAATTGGTATAGTGATTAAAATCACCTAGACCA
ATTGAGATGTATGTCTGAATTAGTTGTTTTCAAAGCAAATGAACTAGCGATTAGTCGCTATGACTTAACG
GAGCATGAAACCAAGCTAATTTTATGCTGTGTGGCACTACTCAACCCCACGATTGAAAACCCTACAAGGA
AAGAACGGACGGTATCGTTCACTTATAACCAATACGCTCAGATGATGAACATCAGTAGGGAAAATGCTTA
TGGTGTATTAGCTAAAGCAACCAGAGAGCTGATGACGAGAACTGTGGAAATCAGGAATCCTTTGGTTAAA
GGCTTTAAGATCTTCCAGTGGACAAACTATGCCAAGTTCTCAAGCGAAAAATTAGAATTAGTTTTTAGTG
AAGAGATATTGCCTTATCTTTTCCAGTTAAAAAAATTCATAAAATATAATCTGGAACATGTTAAGTCTTT
TGAAAACAAATACTCTATGAGGATTTATGAGTGGTTATTAAAAGAACTAACACAAAAGAAAACTCACAAG
GCAAATATAGAGATTAGCCTTGATGAATTTAAGTTCATGTTAATGCTTGAAAATAACTACCATGAGTTTA
AAAGGCTTAACCAATGGGTTTTGAAACCAATAAGTAAAGATTTAAACACTTACAGCAATATGAAATTGGT
GGTTGATAAGCGAGGCCGCCCGACTGATACGTTGATTTTCCAAGTTGAACTAGATAGACAAATGGATCTC
GTAACCGAACTTGAGAACAACCAGATAAAAATGAATGGTGACAAAATACCAACAACCATTACATCAGATT
CCTACCTACATAACGGACTAAGAAAAACACTACACGATGCTTTAACAGCAAAAATTCAGCTCACCAGTTT
TGAGGCAAAATTTTTGAGTGACATGCAAAGTAAGTATGATCTCAATGGTTCGTTCTCATGGCTCACGCAA
AAACAACGAACCACACTAGAGAACATACTGGCTAAATACGGAAGGATCTGAGGTTCTTATGGCTCTTGTA
TCTATCAGTGAAGCATCAAGACTAACAAACAAAAGTAGAACAACTGTTCACCGTTACATATCAAAGGGAA
AACTGTCCATATGCACAGATGAAAACGGTGTAAAAAAGATAGATACATCAGAGCTTTTACGAGTTTTTGG
TGCATTCAAAGCTGTTCACCATGAACAGATCGACAATGTAACAGATGAACAGCATGTAACACCTAATAAG
AACAGGTGAAACCAGTAAAACAAAGCAACTAGAACATGAAATTGAACACCTGAGACAACTTGTTACAGCT
CAACAGTCACACATAGACAGCCTGAAACAGGCGATGCTGCTTATCGAATCAAAGCTGCCGACAACACGGG
AGCCAGTGACGCCTCCCGTGGGGAAAAAATCATGGCAATTCTGGAAGAAATAGCGCTTTCAGCCGGCAAA
CCGGCTGAAGCCGGATCTGCGATTCTGATAACAAACTAGCAACACCAGAACAGCCCGTTTGCGGGCAGCA
AAACCCGTACTTTTGGACGTTCCGGCGGTTTTTTGTGGCGAGTGGTGTTCGGGCGGTGCGCGCAAGATCC
ATTATGTTAAACGGGCGAGTTTACATCTCAAAACCGCCCGCTTAACACCATCAGAAATCCTCAGCGCGAT
TTTAAGCACCAACCCCCCCCCGTAACACCCAAATCCATACTGAAAGTGGCTTTGTTGAATAAATCAGATT
TCGGGTAAGTCTCCCCCGTAGCGGGTTGTGTTTTCAGGCAATACGCACGCTTTCAGGCATACCTGCTTTC
GTCATTTTGTTCAGCGCTCGTACCAGGGCCATAGCCTCCGCAACCTGACCATCGTAGTCACGCAGCGTCA
GTGAACCCCCGAACAGAGATCTGACGCTCAGTGGAACGAAAACTCACGTTAAGGGATTTTGGTCATGAGA
CAATAACCCTGATAAATGCTTCAATAATCGCAGACCAAAACGATCTCAAGAAGATCATCTTATTAATCAG
ATAAAATATTTCTAGGCACCAATAACTGCCTTAAAAAAATTACGCCCCGCCCTGCCACTCATCGCAGTAC
TGTTGTAATTCATTAAGCATTCTGCCGACATGGAAGCCATCACAAACGGCATGATGAACCTGAATCGCCA
GCGGCATCAGCACCTTGTCGCCTTGCGTATAATATTTGCCCATGGTGAAAACGGGGGCGAAGAAGTTGTC
CATATTGGCCACGTTTAAATCAAAACTGGTGAAACTCACCCAGGGATTGGCTGAAACGAAAAACATATTC
TCAATAAACCCTTTTAGGGAAATAAGGCCAGGTTTTCACCGTAACACGCCACATCTTGGGAAATATTTGT
GTAGAAACTGCCGGAAATCGTCGTGGTATTCACTCCAGAGCGATGAAAACGTTTCAGTTTGCTCATGGAA
AACGGTGTAACAAGGGTGAACACTATCCCATATCACCAGCTCACCGTCTTTCATTGCCATACGAAATTCC
GGATGAGCATTCATCAGGCGGGCAAGAATGTGAATAAAGGCCGGATAAAACTTGTGCTTATTTTTCC
Features (pLannotate 1.2.2; 17 found; start..end, strand, type, name):
    147..239     -  promoter       cat promoter (fragment): promoter of the E. coli cat gene encoding chloramphenicol acetyltransferase
    272..331     -  promoter       AmpR promoter (fragment): bla
    356..504     -  CDS            lacZα (fragment): LacZα fragment of β-galactosidase; lacZ fragment
    512..530     +  promoter       T7 promoter: promoter for bacteriophage T7 RNA polymerase
    539..592     -  misc_feature   MCS (fragment): pBluescript multiple cloning site
    607..693     -  terminator     rrnB T1 terminator: Escherichia coli rrnB; transcription terminator T1 from the E. coli rrnB gene
    712..1419    -  CDS            mCherry: mCherry is a basic (constitutively fluorescent) red fluorescent protein published in 2004, derived from Discosoma sp.. It is reported to be a very rapidly-maturing monomer with low acid sensitivity.
   1538..2251    +  CDS            Superfolder GFP: Superfolder GFP is a basic (constitutively fluorescent) green fluorescent protein published in 2005, derived from Aequorea victoria. It is reported to be a very rapidly-maturing weak dimer.
   2288..2407    -  rep_origin     RSF ori (fragment): Plasmids containing the RSF 1030 origin of replication can be propagated in E. coli cells that contain additional plasmids with compatible origins.
   2446..2462    +  CDS            lacZα (fragment): LacZα fragment of β-galactosidase; lacZ fragment
   2465..3086    +  CDS            TcR (fragment): tetracycline efflux protein; tet; confers resistance to tetracycline
   3451..3673    +  rep_origin     pSC101 ori: low-copy replication origin that requires the Rep101 protein
   3721..4671    +  CDS            Rep101: RepA protein needed for replication with the pSC101 origin; rep101
   5427..5555    -  CDS            TRA2_ECOLX (fragment): Protein predicted: Swiss-Prot protein existence level 4. Required for transposition of transposon Tn903. From Escherichia coli.
   5593..5628    +  promoter       AmpR promoter (fragment): bla
   5629..5649    -  rep_origin     p15A ori (fragment): Plasmids containing the medium-copy-number p15A origin of replication can be propagated in E. coli cells that contain a second plasmid with the ColE1 origin.
   5710..146     -  CDS            CmR (fragment) (across the origin): chloramphenicol acetyltransferase; cat; confers resistance to chloramphenicol
