[The description below was written by a language model from this plasmid's Addgene catalogue record and pLannotate feature annotations shown in this document.]
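Description:
pJPC12-ΔM13-mCherry-P/PM,5G6G-GFP is a 6,227 bp bacterial expression plasmid that serves as a dual-colour fluorescent reporter in E. coli. It is built on pJPC12, a pSC101-derived cloning vector, from which the M13 packaging signal has been deleted, so it would not be expected to be packaged into M13 phage particles. Replication relies on the pSC101 origin together with its cognate Rep101 (RepA) protein, both annotated intact, and the record lists the plasmid as low copy. Selection is by chloramphenicol, through a chloramphenicol acetyltransferase gene with its cat promoter that spans the numbering origin. The table also picks up short fragments of lacZα, a tetracycline resistance gene, AmpR promoter, a pBluescript-type multiple cloning site, a T7 promoter, and RSF and p15A origins. These look like backbone remnants or partial matches, not functional parts.

The payload consists of two synthetic fluorescent protein genes in a divergent, back-to-back arrangement. mCherry lies on the reverse strand and is followed by an rrnB T1 terminator. A GFP, annotated as Superfolder GFP, lies on the forward strand, and roughly 120 bp separates the two coding regions. According to the catalogue fields, mCherry is driven by the P5G6G promoter and GFP by the PM,5G6G promoter. These promoters are not annotated in the feature table but presumably occupy the short intergenic region. The layout lets activity at the two promoters be read separately as red and green fluorescence from one plasmid. The associated work concerns engineered orthogonal dual transcription factors and multi-input synthetic promoters, so the reporter is probably meant to measure the response of these variant promoters to such factors supplied from other plasmids. The record does not state which regulators act on them.
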