Addgene plasmid #80911: pJPC12-ΔM13-mCherry-P/PM,5G6G-GFP
Purpose: Reporter plasmid (mCherry and GFP)
Depositing lab: Mark Isalan. Depositing organization: Imperial College London. Publication: Engineering orthogonal dual transcription factors for multi-input synthetic promoters. Brodel AK, Jaramillo A, Isalan M. Nat Commun. 2016 Dec 16;7:13858. doi: 10.1038/ncomms13858. PubMed 27982027.
Backbone
  Vector backbone: pJPC12
  Total vector size (bp): 6227
  Modifications to backbone: Deletion of M13 packaging signal
  Vector type: Bacterial Expression
Growth in bacteria
  Bacterial resistance: Chloramphenicol, 25 μg/mL
  Growth temperature: 37°C
  Growth strain: DH5alpha ; TOP 10
  Copy number: Low Copy
Gene/Insert 1
  Gene/Insert name: mCherry
  Species: Synthetic
  Insert size (bp): 711
  Promoter: P5G6G
  Cloning method: Gibson Cloning
  Sequencing primers: 5′ AGCCGTACATGAACTGAG
Gene/Insert 2
  Gene/Insert name: GFP
  Species: Synthetic
  Insert size (bp): 717
  Promoter: PM,5G6G
  Cloning method: Gibson Cloning
  Sequencing primers: 5′ AGCCGTACATGAACTGAG
Terms and licenses: Academic/Nonprofit Terms; Industry Terms: Not Available to Industry
Depositor comments: The pJPC12 vector was obtained from Peterson and Phillips (Peterson, J. and G.J. Phillips, New pSC101-derivative cloning vectors with elevated copy numbers. Plasmid, 2008. 59(3): p. 193-201)
How to cite: pJPC12-ΔM13-mCherry-P/PM,5G6G-GFP was a gift from Mark Isalan (Addgene plasmid # 80911 ; http://n2t.net/addgene:80911 ; RRID:Addgene_80911)
