>Addgene plasmid #80911 | pJPC12-ΔM13-mCherry-P/PM,5G6G-GFP | addgene partial sequence | sequence record 156728 | M13pUC-Fwd 5'-CCCAGTCACGACGTTGTAAAACG-3'
GACTCACTATAGGGCGAATTGGGTACCGGGCCCCCCCTCGAGGTCGACGGTATCGATAAGCTTGATATCG
AATTCGTCTAGGGCGGCGGATTTGTCCTACTCAGGAGAGCGTTCACCGACAAACAACAGATAAAACGAAA
GGCCCAGTCTTTCGACTGAGCCTTTCGTTTTATTTGATGCCTCTACTCGAGTTACTTGTACAGCTCGTCC
ATGCCGCCGGTGGAGTGGCGGCCCTCGGCGCGTTCGTACTGTTCCACGATGGTGTAGTCCTCGTTGTGGG
AGGTGATGTCCAACTTGATGTTGACGTTGTAGGCGCCGGGCAGCTGCACGGGCTTCTTGGCCTTGTAGGT
GGTCTTGACCTCAGCGTCGTAGTGGCCGCCGTCCTTCAGCTTCAGCCTCTGCTTGATCTCGCCCTTCAGG
GCGCCGTCCTCGGGGTACATCCGCTCGGAGGAGGCCTCCCAGCCCATAGTCTTCTTCTGCATTACGGGGC
CGTCGGAGGGGAAGTTGGTGCCGCGCAGCTTCACCTTGTAGATGAACTCGCCGTCCTGCAGGGAGGAGTC
CTGGGTCACGGTCACCACGCCGCCGTCCTCGAAGTTCATCACGCGCTCCCACTTGAAGCCCTCGGGGAAG
GACAGCTTCAAGTAGTCGGGGATGTCGGCGGGGTGCTTCACGTAGGCCTTGGAGCCGTACATGAACTGAG
GGGACAGGATGTCCCAGGCGAAGGGCAGGGGGCCACCCTTGGTCACCTTCAGCTTGGCGGTCTGGGTGCC
CTCGTAGGGGCGGCCCTCGCCCTCGCCCTCGATCTCGAACTCGTGGCCGTTCACGGAGCCCTCCATGTGC
ACCTTGAAGCGCATGAACTCCTTGATGATAGCCATGT
