>Addgene plasmid #80911 | pJPC12-ΔM13-mCherry-P/PM,5G6G-GFP | addgene partial sequence | sequence record 156729 | L4440 5'-AGCGAGTCAGTGAGCGAG-3'
GCGTTATTTATACAGTTCGTCCATGCCGTGGGTGATACCCGCAGCCGTCACAAATTCCAGCAGGACCATG
TGGTCACGTTTTTCGTTCGGATCTTTTGACAGCACGGACTGGGTACTCAGGTAGTGATTGTCCGGCAGCA
GGACCGGGCCATCACCAATCGGCGTGTTTTGCTGATAGTGGTCGGCCAGCTGAACGCTACCATCTTCCAC
ATTATGGCGGATTTTGAAATTGGCTTTAATGCCGTTTTTCTGTTTATCCGCGGTGATGTACACGTTGTGG
GAATTGAAGTTATATTCCAGTTTATGACCCAGAATATTGCCGTCTTCTTTGAAATCGATACCTTTCAGTT
CGATACGGTTAACCAGGGTATCGCCTTCGAATTTCACTTCCGCGCGGGTTTTATACGTACCATCGTCTTT
AAAGCTAATCGTACGTTCCTGCACATAGCCTTCCGGCATGGCCGATTTGAAAAAGTCGTGCTGTTTCATG
TGATCCGGGTAACGCGCAAAACATTGAACGCCATAGGTCAGCGTGGTCACCAGCGTCGGCCACGGGACCG
GCAGTTTACCCGTGGTGCAGATAAATTTCAGGGTCAGTTTGCCGTTCGTCGCATCGCCTTCACCTTCGCC
GCGAACACTGAATTTATGACCATTAACATCGCCGTCCAGTTCCACCAGAATCGGAACCACACCGGTAAAC
AGTTCTTCGCCTTTACGCATCTAGTATTTCTCCTCTTTACGTTAAATCTATCACCACTATTTATAAATAT
CTATCGGCGCCGCCGTTGACTATTTTATCGGCGGCGCCGATAATGGTTGCAAAGAGGAGAAAGAATTCAT
GGTGAGCAAGGGCGAGGAGGATAACATGGCTATCATCAAGGAGTTCATGCGCTTCAAGGTGCACATGGAG
GGCTCCGTGAACGGCCACGAGTTCGAGATCGAGGGCGAGGGCGAGGGCCGCCCCTACGAGGGCACCCAGA
CCGCCAAGCTGAAGGTGACCAAGGGTGGCCCCCTGCCCTTCGCCTGGGACA
